Addgene plasmid #29693: pAMV:nAChRgamma-eGFP
Depositing lab: Henry Lester. Depositing organization: California Institute of Technology. Publication: Single-molecule imaging of a fluorescent unnatural amino acid incorporated into nicotinic receptors. Pantoja R, Rodriguez EA, Dibas MI, Dougherty DA, Lester HA. Biophys J. 2009 Jan . 96(1):226-37. 10.1016/j.bpj.2008.09.034 PubMed 19134478.
Backbone
  Vector backbone: pBlueScriptKS(+)
  Backbone manufacturer: Stratagene
  Backbone size w/o insert (bp): 4928
  Vector type: Bacterial Expression
Growth in bacteria
  Bacterial resistance: Ampicillin, 100 μg/mL
  Growth temperature: 37°C
  Growth strain: DH5alpha
  Copy number: High Copy
Gene/Insert
  Gene/Insert name: GFP tagged Mus musculus cholinergic receptor, nicotinic, gamma (alt names: Chrng; gamma-GFP)
  Species: M. musculus (mouse)
  Insert size (bp): 2300
  Mutation: eGFP inserted after position S380
  GenBank ID: NM_009604
  Entrez Gene: Chrng (a.k.a. Achr-3, Acrg)
  Tag / fusion protein: AMV promotor (N terminal on backbone); poly(A) tail (C terminal on backbone)
  Cloning method: Restriction Enzyme; 5′ cloning site EcoRV (unknown if destroyed); 3′ cloning site BstXI (unknown if destroyed)
  Sequencing primers: 5′ T7; 3′ T3
Terms and licenses: Academic/Nonprofit Terms; Industry Terms: Not Available to Industry
How to cite: pAMV:nAChRgamma-eGFP was a gift from Henry Lester (Addgene plasmid # 29693 ; http://n2t.net/addgene:29693 ; RRID:Addgene_29693)
