[The description below was written by a language model from this plasmid's Addgene catalogue record and pLannotate feature annotations shown in this document.]
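Description:
pAMV:nAChRgamma-eGFP is a pBlueScript KS(+)-derived, high-copy plasmid carrying a GFP-tagged mouse muscle nicotinic acetylcholine receptor gamma subunit (Chrng). It is propagated in E. coli through a ColE1/pUC-type origin and selected with ampicillin via the bla gene. An f1 origin and remnants of the lac region (lacI fragment, CAP site, lac promoter/operator, lacZα fragment) remain from the backbone. Although catalogued as a bacterial expression vector, its layout is that of an in vitro transcription template. The insert lies on the minus strand directly downstream of the T7 promoter, with a T3 promoter on the opposite flank. The record lists an "AMV promotor" upstream and a poly(A) tail downstream of the insert. In pAMV-type vectors the AMV element is generally an alfalfa mosaic virus 5′ untranslated leader that enhances translation of the transcript rather than a true promoter. Neither it nor the poly(A) tract is annotated in the feature table.

The coding region is a single fusion in which eGFP is inserted after residue S380 of the gamma subunit, so the fluorescent protein is internal rather than terminal. The feature table reflects this as a GFP (S65T-type) reading frame flanked by two receptor fragments. The annotation software labels these as human CHRNE (epsilon subunit), which is most likely a homology-based match to the related mouse gamma sequence named in the catalogue entry. The sequenced record is 5,354 nt, which is smaller than the sum of the stated backbone (4,928 bp) and insert (2,300 bp) sizes, so those catalogue figures should be treated with caution. The associated publication concerns single-molecule imaging of nicotinic receptors, consistent with using this construct to produce fluorescently labelled gamma subunits for receptor visualisation.
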