Features (pLannotate 1.2.2; 14 found; start..end, strand, type, name):
     24..116     +  CDS            lacI (fragment): lac repressor; lacI; The lac repressor binds to the lac operator to inhibit transcription in E. coli. This inhibition can be relieved by adding lactose or isopropyl-β-D-thiogalactopyranoside (IPTG).
    129..150     +  protein_bind   CAP binding site: CAP binding activates transcription in the presence of cAMP. E. coli catabolite activator protein
    165..195     +  promoter       lac promoter: promoter for the E. coli lac operon
    203..219     +  protein_bind   lac operator: The lac repressor binds to the lac operator to inhibit transcription in E. coli. This inhibition can be relieved by adding lactose or isopropyl-β-D-thiogalactopyranoside (IPTG). lac repressor encoded by lacI
    264..282     +  promoter       T3 promoter: promoter for bacteriophage T3 RNA polymerase
    513..851     -  CDS            CHRNE (fragment): ACHE_HUMAN - Also known as ACHRE. Experimental evidence at protein level: Swiss-Prot protein existence level 1. After binding acetylcholine, the AChR responds by an extensive change in conformation that affects all subunits and leads to opening of an ion-conducting channel across the plasma membrane. From Homo sapiens (Human).
    900..1613    -  CDS            GFP (S65T): GFP (S65T) is a basic (constitutively fluorescent) green fluorescent protein published in 1995, derived from Aequorea victoria.
   1593..2732    -  CDS            CHRNE (fragment): ACHE_HUMAN - Also known as ACHRE. Experimental evidence at protein level: Swiss-Prot protein existence level 1. After binding acetylcholine, the AChR responds by an extensive change in conformation that affects all subunits and leads to opening of an ion-conducting channel across the plasma membrane. From Homo sapiens (Human).
   2807..2825    -  promoter       T7 promoter: promoter for bacteriophage T7 RNA polymerase
   2828..2985    +  CDS            lacZα (fragment): LacZα fragment of β-galactosidase; lacZ fragment
   2990..3418    +  rep_origin     f1 ori (sequence partly withheld): f1 bacteriophage origin of replication; arrow indicates direction of (+) strand synthesis
   3471..3575    +  promoter       AmpR promoter: bla
   3576..4436    +  CDS            AmpR: β-lactamase; bla; confers resistance to ampicillin, carbenicillin, and related antibiotics
   4607..5195    +  rep_origin     ori: high-copy-number ColE1/pMB1/pBR322/pUC origin of replication
>Addgene plasmid #29693 | pAMV:nAChRgamma-eGFP | addgene full sequence | sequence record 200377 | Addgene NGS Result
TCAGTGAGCGAGGAAGCGGAAGAGCGCCCAATACGCAAACCGCCTCTCCCCGCGCGTTGGCCGATTCATT
AATGCAGCTGGCACGACAGGTTTCCCGACTGGAAAGCGGGCAGTGAGCGCAACGCAATTAATGTGAGTTA
GCTCACTCATTAGGCACCCCAGGCTTTACACTTTATGCTTCCGGCTCGTATGTTGTGTGGAATTGTGAGC
GGATAACAATTTCACACAGGAAACAGCTATGACCATGATTACGCCAAGCTCGAAATTAACCCTCACTAAA
GGGAACAAAAGCTGGTACCGCGGCCGCTTTTTTTTTTTTTTTTTTTTTCCCCTCTGTCTCTTTATTTCTC
TATCTTCTCCCAGGAAGCCTTGGGTATTTCCCCAAGAGCACACTCAGCATCAACACGGGATACAGCTCTA
CAAACAGCATGGCCCTCATAGCTGACTCCAGGGCCCAGGAGGGATTGGTTGGCTCAGTCTGGCAAAGGCA
GGTAGGGGCGGGGGTCTCCGGGGAACGGCAGGTCAGGCACTTGGTTGTAGTGGGCCATGAGGAAGATGCC
AGCAGTGCCACAGATGAAGAGGGAGAGCATGGCTAGGAAGCAGACTCGGTCCAGCACTCGGCCCACCAGC
AACCACTCCTCGTTCCCACTGTCAAAGTGACTCTGCTGGCGTCGGGCACGAGCCATGAGGTTACAGGCAT
CCACACAGGCCTGGATGGCTGGGGAGGCTTGCTTCAGGCTGCCACAGAACTCCTGGCTCTGCCTCACTTC
TGGACCATTCTCTAGCTTCTCCAATACTGCCTGCACTAATCCATTGCGCTGCCTTTGCCTAAAGAGGAGT
TCGCTTCGAGGCAGACAGAGGTCCCCTTCCTCTCGAGCCATGATGGGCCACCCTGAGGACTTGTACAGCT
CGTCCATGCCGAGAGTGATCCCGGCGGCGGTCACGAACTCCAGCAGGACCATGTGATCGCGCTTCTCGTT
GGGGTCTTTGCTCAGGGCGGACTGGGTGCTCAGGTAGTGGTTGTCGGGCAGCAGCACGGGGCCGTCGCCG
ATGGGGGTGTTCTGCTGGTAGTGGTCGGCGAGCTGCACGCTGCCGTCCTCGATGTTGTGGCGGATCTTGA
AGTTCACCTTGATGCCGTTCTTCTGCTTGTCGGCCATGATATAGACGTTGTGGCTGTTGTAGTTGTACTC
CAGCTTGTGCCCCAGGATGTTGCCGTCCTCCTTGAAGTCGATGCCCTTCAGCTCGATGCGGTTCACCAGG
GTGTCGCCCTCGAACTTCACCTCGGCGCGGGTCTTGTAGTTGCCGTCGTCCTTGAAGAAGATGGTGCGCT
CCTGGACGTAGCCTTCGGGCATGGCGGACTTGAAGAAGTCGTGCTGCTTCATGTGGTCGGGGTAGCGGCT
GAAGCACTGCACGCCGTAGGTCAGGGTGGTCACGAGGGTGGGCCAGGGCACGGGCAGCTTGCCGGTGGTG
CAGATGAACTTCAGGGTCAGCTTGCCGTAGGTGGCATCGCCCTCGCCCTCGCCGGACACGCTGAACTTGT
GGCCGTTTACGTCGCCGTCCAGCTCGACCAGGATGGGCACCACCCCGGTGAACAGCTCCTCGCCCTTGCT
CATACCTGAGGAAGAGCCATTCTGGAGTCGGAACCGGGCATCCTGGACAGCAGCTGGAGCTAGTGGGCGC
ACATGCATCCGTAACAGCTGGGGCAGGAGCCTCAAGAACAACTTGCGGACCCCACGGGCCATGGAGTGTG
TGTGGGGGGACCGCAAGGACACATTGAGCACGACCACAGAGTTCACGACGATGAGGATGGTCACCACCAT
GAGGAAGGTCAGGTACTTGCTGATGAGTGGCACTGCCTGGGAGGTCTCAGGCACCTTCTTAGCCACAAGG
AAAAGGAAGACAGTCTGGGCCAGGAGCACGTTGGTGGCCACTGTGCATTTCTGGCCGCCCGCCTTAGCAG
GAAGGAAGTAGATGAGGATGGCGACTGAGGAGATGAGCACACAGGGGGCGATGATGTTGATGACGTAGAA
GAGGGGCTTGCGCTGGATAAGCAGGTAGAACACCACCTTCTGGTGGCCCGCCTCCTCTGCAGGAGCCACG
GAGTCCAGGAGCATTTTAGCCGGTCGGTGCCGGATGGCCCACTCCCCATTCTCTGTGAAAGCCTCCGGGT
CAATGAAGATCCACTCAATGGCTTGCCCATCCTCCTGGCTCAGCTGCAAGTTGATCTCACTGGTGCTGTA
AGTCTGGGATTGGAAGATGAGGGAACAGTTCTGCCAATCGAAGGGGAAGTAGGTGACAGAGATGGAGCAG
GAGGAGCGGAAGATGGCAGGCGGCAGCCAGTAGATACAACCGTCGGGGGACACGAGGACATTGCAGTAGA
GAGCCACCTCGAAGACACCGTCCACATTGTTCTCCAGGACGATATCTGGCCGCCAGACCATAGTAGATGG
CACCCTCAATATCCACAGGCCTTCGTAGTCTTTTGGGTCCCAGCGCAGGCGATAGTCGCACCATTGCATC
TCTATCCAGACGTTAGTTGTGAGGGCCTCCTCTCGTTCATTCAGGGAGATGAGGTTGGTCAAGGTAAGCT
TCAGGCTGACATTGACCACATCTGAGTCGCGCTCAGCCGGCCGCAGGTGGGGGTCGTAGTTTCGCATCAG
GTCCGCAAGCAGACGCTCCTCTTGGTTGCGGCTCTGGGCCCCCAGGCAGACAGCCAACAGCAGCAAGAGG
AGATGAGGTCTCTGGCCCCCTTGCATGGTGGAAGTATTTGAAAGAAAATTAAAAATAAAAACGAGCTCCA
ATTCGCCCTATAGTGAGTCGTATTACAATTCACTGGCCGTCGTTTTACAACGTCGTGACTGGGAAAACCC
TGGCGTTACCCAACTTAATCGCCTTGCAGCACATCCCCCTTTCGCCAGCTGGCGTAATAGCGAAGAGGCC
CGCACCGATCGCCCTTCCCAACAGTTGCGCAGCCTGAATGGCGAATGGG
[124 nt withheld, positions 2990-3113]
C
[91 nt withheld, positions 3115-3205]
A
[49 nt withheld, positions 3207-3255]
CCTTTGACGTTGGAGTCCACGTTCTTT
[37 nt withheld, positions 3283-3319]
ACCCTATCTCGGTCTATTCTTTTGATTTATAAGGGATTTTGCCGATTTCGGCCTATTGGTTAAAAAATGA
GCTGATTTAACAAAAATTTAACGCGAATTTTAACAAAATATTAACGCTTACAATTTAGGTGGCACTTTTC
GGGGAAATGTGCGCGGAACCCCTATTTGTTTATTTTTCTAAATACATTCAAATATGTATCCGCTCATGAG
ACAATAACCCTGATAAATGCTTCAATAATATTGAAAAAGGAAGAGTATGAGTATTCAACATTTCCGTGTC
GCCCTTATTCCCTTTTTTGCGGCATTTTGCCTTCCTGTTTTTGCTCACCCAGAAACGCTGGTGAAAGTAA
AAGATGCTGAAGATCAGTTGGGTGCACGAGTGGGTTACATCGAACTGGATCTCAACAGCGGTAAGATCCT
TGAGAGTTTTCGCCCCGAAGAACGTTTTCCAATGATGAGCACTTTTAAAGTTCTGCTATGTGGCGCGGTA
TTATCCCGTATTGACGCCGGGCAAGAGCAACTCGGTCGCCGCATACACTATTCTCAGAATGACTTGGTTG
AGTACTCACCAGTCACAGAAAAGCATCTTACGGATGGCATGACAGTAAGAGAATTATGCAGTGCTGCCAT
AACCATGAGTGATAACACTGCGGCCAACTTACTTCTGACAACGATCGGAGGACCGAAGGAGCTAACCGCT
TTTTTGCACAACATGGGGGATCATGTAACTCGCCTTGATCGTTGGGAACCGGAGCTGAATGAAGCCATAC
CAAACGACGAGCGTGACACCACGATGCCTGTAGCAATGGCAACAACGTTGCGCAAACTATTAACTGGCGA
ACTACTTACTCTAGCTTCCCGGCAACAATTAATAGACTGGATGGAGGCGGATAAAGTTGCAGGACCACTT
CTGCGCTCGGCCCTTCCGGCTGGCTGGTTTATTGCTGATAAATCTGGAGCCGGTGAGCGTGGGTCTCGCG
GTATCATTGCAGCACTGGGGCCAGATGGTAAGCCCTCCCGTATCGTAGTTATCTACACGACGGGGAGTCA
GGCAACTATGGATGAACGAAATAGACAGATCGCTGAGATAGGTGCCTCACTGATTAAGCATTGGTAACTG
TCAGACCAAGTTTACTCATATATACTTTAGATTGATTTAAAACTTCATTTTTAATTTAAAAGGATCTAGG
TGAAGATCCTTTTTGATAATCTCATGACCAAAATCCCTTAACGTGAGTTTTCGTTCCACTGAGCGTCAGA
CCCCGTAGAAAAGATCAAAGGATCTTCTTGAGATCCTTTTTTTCTGCGCGTAATCTGCTGCTTGCAAACA
AAAAAACCACCGCTACCAGCGGTGGTTTGTTTGCCGGATCAAGAGCTACCAACTCTTTTTCCGAAGGTAA
CTGGCTTCAGCAGAGCGCAGATACCAAATACTGTTCTTCTAGTGTAGCCGTAGTTAGGCCACCACTTCAA
GAACTCTGTAGCACCGCCTACATACCTCGCTCTGCTAATCCTGTTACCAGTGGCTGCTGCCAGTGGCGAT
AAGTCGTGTCTTACCGGGTTGGACTCAAGACGATAGTTACCGGATAAGGCGCAGCGGTCGGGCTGAACGG
GGGGTTCGTGCACACAGCCCAGCTTGGAGCGAACGACCTACACCGAACTGAGATACCTACAGCGTGAGCT
ATGAGAAAGCGCCACGCTTCCCGAAGGGAGAAAGGCGGACAGGTATCCGGTAAGCGGCAGGGTCGGAACA
GGAGAGCGCACGAGGGAGCTTCCAGGGGGAAACGCCTGGTATCTTTATAGTCCTGTCGGGTTTCGCCACC
TCTGACTTGAGCGTCGATTTTTGTGATGCTCGTCAGGGGGGCGGAGCCTATGGAAAAACGCCAGCAACGC
GGCCTTTTTACGGTTCCTGGCCTTTTGCTGGCCTTTTGCTCACATGTTCTTTCCTGCGTTATCCCCTGAT
TCTGTGGATAACCGTATTACCGCCTTTGAGTGAGCTGATACCGCTCGCCGCAGCCGAACGACCGAGCGCA
GCGAG
