>Addgene plasmid #29693 | pAMV:nAChRgamma-eGFP | addgene partial sequence | sequence record 35508 | 29693 with EGFP-N
CTTGCTCATACCTGAGGAAGAGCCATTCTGGAGTCGGAACCGGGCATCCTGGACAGCAGCTGGAGCTAGT
GGGCGCACATGCATCCGTAACAGCTGGGGCAGGAGCCTCAAGAACAACTTGCGGACCCCACGGGCCATGG
AGTGTGTGTGGGGGGACCGCAAGGACACATTGAGCACGACCACAGAGTTCACGACGATGAGGATGGTCAC
CACCATGAGGAAGGTCAGGTACTTGCTGATGAGTGGCACTGCCTGGGAGGTCTCAGGCACCTTCTTAGCC
ACAAGGAAAAGGAAGACAGTCTGGGCCAGGAGCACGTTGGTGGCCACTGTGCATTTCTGGCCGCCCGCCT
TAGCAGGAAGGAAGTAGATGAGGATGGCGACTGAGGAGATGAGCACACAGGGGGCGATGATGTTGATGAC
GTAGAAGAGGGGCTTGCGCTGGATAAGCAGGTAGAACACCACCTTCTGGTGGCCCGCCTCCTCTGCAGGA
GCCACGGAGTCCAGGAGCATTTTAGCCGGTCGGTGCCGGATGGCCCACTCCCCATTCTCTGTGAAAGCCT
CCGGGTCAATGAAGATCCACTCAATGGCTTGCCCATCCTCCTGGCTCAGCTGCAAGTTGATCTCACTGGT
GCTGTAAGTCTGGGATTGGAAGATGAGGGAACAGTTCTGCCAATCGAAGGGGAAGTAGGTGACAGAGATG
GAGCAGGAGGAGCGGAAGATGGCAGGCGGCAGCCAGTAGATACAACCGTCGGGGGACACGAGGACATTGC
AGTAGAGAGCCACCTCGAAGACACCGTCCACATTG
